>Addgene plasmid #13257 | pLPC FLAG hRap1 delta BR delta CT | addgene partial sequence | sequence record 19725 | CMV-F 5'-CGCAAATGGGCGGTAGGCGTG-3'
CAGAGCTCTCTGGCTACTAGAGAACCCACTGCTTACTGGCTTATCGAAATTAATACGACTCACTATAGGG
AGACCCAAGCTTGGTACCGAGCTCGGATCTGCCGCCACCATGGACTACAAAGACGATGACGATAAAGGAT
CTGCGGAGGCGTTGGATTTGGGCAAAGACCCCAACGGGCCCACCCATTCCTCGACTCTGTTCGTGAGGGA
CGACGGCAGCTCCATGTCCTTCTACGTGCGGCCCAGCCCGGCCAAGCGTGGATCCCTGGAGCCCTATCGG
CTGGGCCCCGCCTCGGCGGCGGACACCGGCTCGGAAGCAAAGCCCGGGGCCCTGGCCGAGGGCGCCGCGG
AGCCGGAGCCGCAGCGGCACGCCGGGCGGATCGCCTTCACGGATGCGGACGACGTAGCCATCCTTACCTA
CGTGAAGGAAAATGCCCGCTCGCCCAGCTCCGTCACCGGTAACGCCTTGTGGAAAGCGATGGAGAAGAGC
TCGCTCACGCAGCACTCGTGGCAGTCCCTGAAGGACCGCTACCTCAAGCACCTGCGGGGCCAGGAGCATA
AGTACCTGCTGGGGGACGCGCCGGTGAGCCCCTCCTCCCAGAAGCTCAAGCGGAAGGCGGAGGAGGACCC
GGAGGCCGCGGATAGCGGGGAAACACAGAATAAGAGAACTCCAGATTTGCCT
