[The description below was written by a language model from this plasmid's Addgene catalogue record.]
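Description:
pLPC FLAG hRap1 delta BR delta CT is a retroviral expression plasmid built on the pLPC backbone (about 5.7 kb without insert) for delivering a deletion mutant of human Rap1 (Repressor Activator Protein 1, encoded by TERF2IP) into mammalian cells. It is propagated in E. coli as a high-copy plasmid under ampicillin selection, and it carries a puromycin marker so that transduced or transfected mammalian cells can be selected. As a retroviral vector it is meant to be packaged into viral particles that integrate the expression cassette into target cells. The record includes no feature table and does not state the promoter driving the insert, the origin of replication or the viral elements present.

The insert is roughly 850 bp, cloned between BglII and EcoRI sites that both remain intact, and is fused in frame to an N-terminal FLAG epitope supplied by the backbone, which allows the protein to be detected or immunoprecipitated with anti-FLAG antibodies. The encoded protein joins residues 2–40, 96–270 and 331–399 of human Rap1, so two internal segments (41–95 and 271–330) are missing, and it also carries the point substitution M5L. The construct name labels these deletions "delta BR" and "delta CT", although the record does not define the domains they refer to, and the extreme C-terminal residues are retained.

The associated publication concerns the effect of Rap1 on the length and heterogeneity of human telomeres. This suggests the construct serves for stable expression of a tagged Rap1 deletion mutant to test how the removed regions contribute to telomere regulation.
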