Addgene plasmid #13257: pLPC FLAG hRap1 delta BR delta CT
Depositing lab: Titia de Lange. Depositing organization: Rockefeller University. Publication: Rap1 affects the length and heterogeneity of human telomeres. Li B, de Lange T. Mol Biol Cell. 2003 Dec . 14(12):5060-8. 10.1091/mbc.e03-06-0403 PubMed 14565979.
Backbone
  Vector backbone: pLPC
  Backbone size w/o insert (bp): 5700
  Vector type: Retroviral
  Selectable markers: Puromycin
Growth in bacteria
  Bacterial resistance: Ampicillin, 100 μg/mL
  Growth temperature: 37°C
  Growth strain: DH5alpha
  Copy number: High Copy
Gene/Insert
  Gene/Insert name: Repressor Activator Protein 1 delta Br delta CT (alt names: Rap1 delta Br delta CT; Rap1; 1104)
  Species: H. sapiens (human)
  Insert size (bp): 850
  Mutation: contains hRap1 aa2-40 + 96-270 +331-399 and the point mutation M5L
  GenBank ID: AF262988
  Entrez Gene: TERF2IP (a.k.a. DRIP5, RAP1)
  Tag / fusion protein: FLAG (N terminal on backbone)
  Cloning method: Restriction Enzyme; 5′ cloning site BglII (not destroyed); 3′ cloning site EcoRI (not destroyed)
  Sequencing primers: 5′ TAGGCGTGTACGGTGGGA; 3′ CTTGCCAAACCTACAGGT
Terms and licenses: Academic/Nonprofit Terms; Industry Terms: Not Available to Industry
How to cite: pLPC FLAG hRap1 delta BR delta CT was a gift from Titia de Lange (Addgene plasmid # 13257 ; http://n2t.net/addgene:13257 ; RRID:Addgene_13257)
